>Addgene plasmid #162297 | pEPQD0CM0546 | addgene full sequence | sequence record 318732 | Addgene NGS Result
GTAAAACGACGGCCAGTCATGCATAATCCGCACGCATCTGGAATAAGGAAGTGCCATTCCGCCTGACCTA
GGTCTCTCCATGAAAATCGAAGAAGGCAAATTAGTGATATGGATCAATGGAGATAAGGGATACAATGGCT
TAGCGGAAGTGGGAAAGAAGTTTGAAAAGGACACTGGGATCAAGGTTACGGTCGAACACCCAGACAAGTT
AGAGGAAAAGTTTCCGCAAGTAGCAGCCACAGGGGACGGTCCGGATATCATTTTCTGGGCCCATGATCGT
TTCGGCGGATATGCCCAGAGTGGTCTTTTAGCGGAGATTACTCCTGATAAGGCATTTCAAGATAAATTGT
ACCCTTTCACGTGGGACGCGGTTCGCTATAATGGAAAACTTATCGCATATCCTATTGCGGTAGAGGCACT
GAGTCTCATCTACAATAAGGACTTGCTCCCTAATCCGCCTAAGACATGGGAAGAAATTCCCGCCCTCGAC
AAGGAGCTCAAGGCAAAGGGCAAATCCGCCTTGATGTTTAATCTCCAGGAGCCATATTTTACTTGGCCGT
TGATCGCGGCCGATGGCGGCTACGCCTTTAAATACGAGAATGGTAAATATGATATCAAGGATGTCGGAGT
AGACAATGCGGGTGCAAAGGCTGGACTTACTTTCTTAGTGGATTTGATCAAGAATAAGCATATGAACGCT
GATACGGACTATAGTATTGCCGAGGCGGCGTTCAACAAGGGTGAGACTGCCATGACTATTAATGGACCTT
GGGCTTGGTCGAATATTGATACGAGTAAGGTCAACTACGGCGTGACTGTGTTACCTACATTTAAAGGCCA
GCCTAGCAAGCCGTTTGTGGGTGTTTTGTCGGCGGGCATCAATGCGGCATCACCGAATAAGGAATTAGCG
AAGGAATTCTTGGAGAATTACCTTCTCACGGACGAGGGCCTTGAGGCCGTAAACAAGGATAAGCCATTAG
GCGCGGTGGCCTTAAAGAGCTATGAAGAGGAACTGGCCAAGGACCCGCGCATCGCAGCTACCATGGAGAA
TGCTCAAAAGGGCGAGATTATGCCCAATATTCCTCAAATGTCGGCCTTTTGGTACGCGGTCCGCACCGCA
GTAATTAATGCAGCGTCCGGACGCCAAACCGTGGACGAGGCGCTTAAGGATGCTCAAACCAACTCTTCAA
GCGAGAACCTGTATTTTCAGTCAATGAGAGACCTAGGCTAGGTGGAGGCTCAGTGATGATAAGTCTGCGA
TGGTGGATGCATGTGTCATGGTCATAGCTGTTTCCTGTGTGAAATTGTTATCCGCTCAGAGGGCACAATC
CTATTCCGCGCTATCCGACAATCTCCAAGACATTAGGTGGAGTTCAGTTCGGCGTATGGCATATGTCGCT
GGAAAGAACATGTGAGCAAAAGGCCAGCAAAAGGCCAGGAACCGTAAAAAGGCCGCGTTGCTGGCGTTTT
TCCATAGGCTCCGCCCCCCTGACGAGCATCACAAAAATCGACGCTCAAGTCAGAGGTGGCGAAACCCGAC
AGGACTATAAAGATACCAGGCGTTTCCCCCTGGAAGCTCCCTCGTGCGCTCTCCTGTTCCGACCCTGCCG
CTTACCGGATACCTGTCCGCCTTTCTCCCTTCGGGAAGCGTGGCGCTTTCTCATAGCTCACGCTGTAGGT
ATCTCAGTTCGGTGTAGGTCGTTCGCTCCAAGCTGGGCTGTGTGCACGAACCCCCCGTTCAGCCCGACCG
CTGCGCCTTATCCGGTAACTATCGTCTTGAGTCCAACCCGGTAAGACACGACTTATCGCCACTGGCAGCA
GCCACTGGTAACAGGATTAGCAGAGCGAGGTATGTAGGCGGTGCTACAGAGTTCTTGAAGTGGTGGCCTA
ACTACGGCTACACTAGAAGAACAGTATTTGGTATCTGCGCTCTGCTGAAGCCAGTTACCTTCGGAAAAAG
AGTTGGTAGCTCTTGATCCGGCAAACAAACCACCGCTGGTAGCGGTGGTTTTTTTGTTTGCAAGCAGCAG
ATTACGCGCAGAAAAAAAGGATCTCAAGAAGATCCTTTGATCTTTTCTACGGGGTCTGACGCTCTATTCA
ACAAAGCCGCCGTCCCGTCAAGTCAGCGTAAATGGGTAGGGGGCTTCAAATCGTCCCCCCATACGATATA
AGTTGTTACTAGTGCTTGGATTCTCACCAATAAAAAACGCCCGGCGGCAACCGAGCGTTCTGAACAAATC
CAGATGGAGTTCTGAGGTCATTACTGGATCTATCAACAGGAGTCCAAGCGAGCTCGATATCAAATTACGC
CCCGCCCTGCCACTCATCGCAGTACTGTTGTAATTCATTAAGCATTCTGCCGACATGGAAGCCATCACAA
ACGGCATGATGAACCTGAATCGCCAGCGGCATCAGCACCTTGTCGCCTTGCGTATAATATTTGCCCATGG
TGAAAACGGGGGCGAAGAAGTTGTCCATATTGGCCACGTTTAAATCAAAACTGGTGAAACTCACCCAGGG
ATTGGCTGAGACGAAAAACATATTCTCAATAAACCCTTTAGGGAAATAGGCCAGGTTTTCACCGTAACAC
GCCACATCTTGCGAATATATGTGTAGAAACTGCCGGAAATCGTCGTGGTATTCACTCCAGAGCGATGAAA
ACGTTTCAGTTTGCTCATGGAAAACGGTGTAACAAGGGTGAACACTATCCCATATCACCAGCTCACCGTC
TTTCATTGCCATACGAAATTCCGGATGAGCATTCATCAGGCGGGCAAGAATGTGAATAAAGGCCGGATAA
AACTTGTGCTTATTTTTCTTTACGGTCTTTAAAAAGGCCGTAATATCCAGCTGAACGGTCTGGTTATAGG
TACATTGAGCAACTGACTGAAATGCCTCAAAATGTTCTTTACGATGCCATTGGGATATATCAACGGTGGT
ATATCCAGTGATTTTTTTCTCCATTTTAGCTTCCTTAGCTCCTGAAAATCTCGATAACTCAAAAAATACG
CCCGGTAGTGATCTTATTTCATTATGGTGAAAGTTGGAACCTCTTACGTGCCGATCAACGTCTCATTGAT
ACCTGAAACAAAACCCATCGTACGGCCAAGGAAGTCTCCAATAACTGTGATCCACCACAAGCGCCAGGGT
TTTCCCAGTCACGACGTT
Features (pLannotate 1.2.2; 7 found; start..end, strand, type, name):
     83..1180    +  CDS            malE (fragment): MALE_ECO57 - Experimental evidence at protein level: Swiss-Prot protein existence level 1. Part of the ABC transporter complex MalEFGK involved in maltose/maltodextrin import. Binds maltose and higher maltodextrins. From Escherichia coli O157:H7.
   1196..1212    +  CDS            TEV site (fragment): tobacco etch virus (TEV) protease recognition and cleavage site
   1469..2057    -  rep_origin     ori: high-copy-number ColE1/pMB1/pBR322/pUC origin of replication
   2190..2284    -  terminator     lambda t0 terminator: transcription terminator from phage lambda
   2308..2964    -  CDS            cat: CAT_ECOLX - Experimental evidence at protein level: Swiss-Prot protein existence level 1. This enzyme is an effector of chloramphenicol resistance in bacteria. From Escherichia coli. This protein is used as a marker in many commonly used cloning vectors, such as pACYC184.
   2965..3067    -  promoter       cat promoter: promoter of the E. coli cat gene encoding chloramphenicol acetyltransferase
   3142..17      -  CDS            lacZα (fragment) (across the origin): LacZα fragment of β-galactosidase; lacZ fragment
