[The description below was written by a language model from this plasmid's Addgene catalogue record and pLannotate feature annotations shown in this document.]
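Description:
pEPQD0CM0546 is a Level 0 standard part plasmid for MoClo (Golden Gate–type modular cloning) assembly, built on a pTwist synthetic-gene backbone and classed as a synthetic biology vector. At about 3.2 kb it is a compact bacterial plasmid carrying a high-copy ColE1/pUC-type origin of replication. Selection is by chloramphenicol, through a cat (chloramphenicol acetyltransferase) gene driven by its native cat promoter and followed by the phage lambda t0 terminator. A short residual lacZα fragment spanning the sequence origin appears to be a backbone remnant rather than a functional screening cassette.

The payload is a synthetic N-terminal fusion tag, codon optimized for E. coli, consisting of maltose-binding protein (annotated as a malE fragment) followed shortly downstream by a tobacco etch virus (TEV) protease recognition site. MBP is widely used to improve the solubility of fusion partners and to allow affinity purification on amylose resin, while the TEV site lets the tag be cleaved off afterwards. The part is defined by CCAT and AATG fusion overhangs, which in the MoClo syntax mark the N-terminal tag position, so that after Type IIS restriction digestion it ligates in frame between an upstream promoter/5′ UTR part and a downstream coding sequence part. The specific Type IIS enzyme sites are not annotated in the feature table, and no promoter drives the tag in this plasmid, since it serves only as a donor of the part. It is intended for assembling expression constructs for MBP-tagged proteins, and the associated publication title concerns biofoundry-assisted expression and characterization of plant proteins.
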