Addgene plasmid #162297: pEPQD0CM0546
Purpose: Level 0 N-terminal tag part for MoClo assembly, CCAT-AATG
Depositing lab: Nicola Patron. Depositing organization: Earlham Institute. Publication: Biofoundry-assisted expression and characterization of plant proteins. Dudley QM, Cai YM, Kallam K, Debreyne H, Carrasco Lopez JA, Patron NJ. Synth Biol (Oxf). 2021 Sep 11;6(1):ysab029. doi: 10.1093/synbio/ysab029. eCollection 2021. PubMed 34693026.
Backbone
  Vector backbone: pTwist
  Vector type: Synthetic Biology
Growth in bacteria
  Bacterial resistance: Chloramphenicol, 25 μg/mL
  Growth temperature: 37°C
  Growth strain: DH5alpha
  Copy number: High Copy
Gene/Insert
  Gene/Insert name: N-terminal tag, MBP-[TEV cleavage site]
  Species: Synthetic
  Mutation: codon optimized for E. coli
  Cloning method: Unknown
  Sequencing primers: 5′ GTTGTAAAACGACGGCCAGTC; 3′ AGCGGATAACAATTTCACACAGG
Terms and licenses: Academic/Nonprofit Terms; Industry Terms: Not Available to Industry
How to cite: pEPQD0CM0546 was a gift from Nicola Patron (Addgene plasmid # 162297 ; http://n2t.net/addgene:162297 ; RRID:Addgene_162297)
